Addgene plasmid #157242: pD649-HAsp-BTNL10-COMP5AP-AviTag-9xHis
Purpose: Mammalian expression of cell-surface protein extracellular domain fused to COMP5AP-AviTag-9xHis. Protein is secreted from cells.
Depositing lab: Chris Garcia. Depositing organization: Stanford University. Publication: A Human IgSF Cell-Surface Interactome Reveals a Complex Network of Protein-Protein Interactions. Wojtowicz WM, Vielmetter J, Fernandes RA, Siepe DH, Eastman CL, Chisholm GB, Cox S, Klock H, Anderson PW, Rue SM, Miller JJ, Glaser SM, Bragstad ML, Vance J, Lam AW, Lesley SA, Zinn K, Garcia KC. Cell. 2020 Aug 20;182(4):1027-1043.e17. doi: 10.1016/j.cell.2020.07.025. PubMed 32822567.
Backbone
  Vector backbone: pD649
  Backbone size w/o insert (bp): 7153
  Vector type: Mammalian Expression
Growth in bacteria
  Bacterial resistance: Ampicillin, 100 μg/mL
  Growth temperature: 37°C
  Growth strain: DH5alpha
  Copy number: High Copy
Gene/Insert
  Gene/Insert name: BTNL10 (alt name: BTNLA)
  Species: H. sapiens (human)
  Insert size (bp): 684
  Entrez Gene: BTNL10 (a.k.a. BTN4, BUTR1)
  Promoter: CMV/SP6
  Tag / fusion protein: COMP5AP-AviTag-9xHis (C terminal on backbone)
  Cloning method: Restriction Enzyme; 5′ cloning site GCGGCCGC (not destroyed); 3′ cloning site GGCGCGCC (not destroyed)
  Sequencing primers: 5′ ATTTAGGTGACACTATAG; 3′ CGTCGCACTCCATCACGGTG
Resource information
  A portion of this plasmid was derived from a plasmid made by: synthesis by ThermoFisher
Terms and licenses: Academic/Nonprofit Terms; Industry Terms: Not Available to Industry
Depositor comments: Some plasmids in this collection may have an IS4-like element ISVsa5 family transposase upstream of the CMV promoter.
How to cite: pD649-HAsp-BTNL10-COMP5AP-AviTag-9xHis was a gift from Chris Garcia (Addgene plasmid # 157242 ; http://n2t.net/addgene:157242 ; RRID:Addgene_157242)
