[The description below was written by a language model from this plasmid's Addgene catalogue record and pLannotate feature annotations shown in this document.]
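Description:
pD649-HAsp-BTNL10-COMP5AP-AviTag-9xHis is a mammalian expression plasmid built on the pD649 backbone for producing a secreted, tagged form of the extracellular domain of human BTNL10, a butyrophilin-like cell-surface protein. It is propagated in E. coli as a high-copy plasmid through a ColE1/pUC-type origin and selected with ampicillin via a full-length β-lactamase gene. The annotated sequence also shows an SV40 early/EM7 promoter cassette driving a puromycin N-acetyltransferase gene with an SV40 polyadenylation signal, which could allow selection in mammalian cells, although the catalogue entry does not list a mammalian marker. Short fragments of KanR, lacZα, ble and the f1 origin appear to be non-functional backbone remnants.

The expression unit uses the CMV enhancer and promoter, followed by a fragment of CMV intron A and an SP6 promoter that also serves as a sequencing primer site. The open reading frame begins with a signal peptide ("HAsp" in the name; the annotation tool matched this region only partially, to an immunoglobulin heavy-chain leader). It continues with the roughly 0.7 kb BTNL10 ectodomain, which sits between retained NotI and AscI sites so ectodomains can be swapped. The feature table labels this segment by homology to the mouse protein, but the record states the insert is human. Downstream, the backbone supplies the coiled-coil pentamerisation domain of cartilage oligomeric matrix protein, placental alkaline phosphatase, an AviTag for enzymatic biotinylation and a polyhistidine tag, ending at the bGH polyadenylation signal. The resulting pentameric, enzymatically detectable protein is suited to avidity-enhanced binding assays, and the plasmid belongs to a collection used to screen interactions among human immunoglobulin-superfamily surface proteins. The depositor notes that some plasmids in the collection may carry an IS4-like transposase insertion upstream of the CMV promoter.
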