Features (pLannotate 1.2.2; 24 found; start..end, strand, type, name):
    119..143     -  CDS            KanR (fragment): aminoglycoside phosphotransferase; aph(3')-Ia; confers resistance to kanamycin
    254..842     +  rep_origin     ori: high-copy-number ColE1/pMB1/pBR322/pUC origin of replication
   1067..1084    +  terminator     rrnB T2 terminator (fragment): transcription terminator T2 from the E. coli rrnB gene
   1109..1128    -  CDS            lacZα (fragment): LacZα fragment of β-galactosidase; lacZ fragment
   1584..1600    +  protein_bind   lac operator: The lac repressor binds to the lac operator to inhibit transcription in E. coli. This inhibition can be relieved by adding lactose or isopropyl-β-D-thiogalactopyranoside (IPTG). lac repressor encoded by lacI
   1843..2146    +  enhancer       CMV enhancer: human cytomegalovirus immediate early enhancer
   2147..2350    +  promoter       CMV promoter: human cytomegalovirus (CMV) immediate early promoter
   2486..2529    +  intron         CMV intron (fragment): modified intron A from human cytomegalovirus
   2581..2599    +  promoter       SP6 promoter: promoter for bacteriophage SP6 RNA polymerase
   2603..2640    +  CDS            IgH signal sequence (fragment): signal sequence from the mouse immunoglobulin heavy chain variable region
   2677..3363    +  CDS            Btnl10 (fragment): BTNLA_MOUSE - Also known as Butr1. Experimental evidence at protein level: Swiss-Prot protein existence level 1. From Mus musculus (Mouse).
   3529..3708    +  CDS            Comp (fragment): COMP_RAT - Experimental evidence at protein level: Swiss-Prot protein existence level 1. May play a role in the structural integrity of cartilage via its interaction with other extracellular matrix proteins such as the collagens and fibronectin. Can mediate the interaction of chondrocytes with the cartilage extracellular matrix through interaction with cell surface integrin receptors. Could play a role in the pathogenesis of osteoarthritis. Potent suppressor of apoptosis in both primary chondrocytes and transformed cells. Suppresses apoptosis by blocking the activation of caspase-3 and by indu
   3696..5148    +  CDS            SEAP (fragment): secreted alkaline phosphatase from human placenta The natural enzyme has a C-terminal transmembrane sequence that is replaced by a GPI anchor.
   5173..5214    +  CDS            AviTag™ (fragment): peptide tag that allows for enzymatic biotinylation
   5218..5241    +  CDS            8xHis: 8xHis affinity tag
   5387..5498    +  polyA_signal   bGH poly(A) signal: bovine growth hormone polyadenylation signal
   5499..5607    +  rep_origin     f1 ori (fragment): f1 bacteriophage origin of replication; arrow indicates direction of (+) strand synthesis
   5621..5950    +  promoter       SV40 promoter: SV40 enhancer and early promoter
   5998..6045    +  promoter       EM7 promoter: synthetic bacterial promoter&nbsp
   6064..6663    +  CDS            PuroR (fragment): puromycin N-acetyltransferase; pac from Streptomyces; confers resistance to puromycin
   6673..6798    +  CDS            ble (fragment): BLE_KLEPN - Experimental evidence at protein level: Swiss-Prot protein existence level 1. Binding protein with a strong affinity to the bleomycin family of antibiotics. Binds to CL990; an antimitotic-antibiotic compound. From Klebsiella pneumoniae.
   6793..6914    +  polyA_signal   SV40 poly(A) signal: SV40 polyadenylation signal
   6967..7827    -  CDS            AmpR: β-lactamase; bla; confers resistance to ampicillin, carbenicillin, and related antibiotics
   7830..89      -  promoter       AmpR promoter (fragment) (across the origin): bla
>Addgene plasmid #157242 | pD649-HAsp-BTNL10-COMP5AP-AviTag-9xHis | depositor full sequence | sequence record 303593 | Full Sequence
TTTCAATATTATTGAAGCATTTATCAGGGTTATTGTCTCATGAGCGGATACATATTTGAATGTATTTAGA
AAAATAAACAAATAGGGGTCAGTGTTACAACCAATTAACCAATTCTGAACATTATCGCGAGCCCATTTAT
ACCTGAATATGGCTCATAACACCCCTTGCTCATGACCAAAATCCCTTAACGTGAGTTACGCGCGCGTCGT
TCCACTGAGCGTCAGACCCCGTAGAAAAGATCAAAGGATCTTCTTGAGATCCTTTTTTTCTGCGCGTAAT
CTGCTGCTTGCAAACAAAAAAACCACCGCTACCAGCGGTGGTTTGTTTGCCGGATCAAGAGCTACCAACT
CTTTTTCCGAAGGTAACTGGCTTCAGCAGAGCGCAGATACCAAATACTGTTCTTCTAGTGTAGCCGTAGT
TAGCCCACCACTTCAAGAACTCTGTAGCACCGCCTACATACCTCGCTCTGCTAATCCTGTTACCAGTGGC
TGCTGCCAGTGGCGATAAGTCGTGTCTTACCGGGTTGGACTCAAGACGATAGTTACCGGATAAGGCGCAG
CGGTCGGGCTGAACGGGGGGTTCGTGCACACAGCCCAGCTTGGAGCGAACGACCTACACCGAACTGAGAT
ACCTACAGCGTGAGCTATGAGAAAGCGCCACGCTTCCCGAAGGGAGAAAGGCGGACAGGTATCCGGTAAG
CGGCAGGGTCGGAACAGGAGAGCGCACGAGGGAGCTTCCAGGGGGAAACGCCTGGTATCTTTATAGTCCT
GTCGGGTTTCGCCACCTCTGACTTGAGCGTCGATTTTTGTGATGCTCGTCAGGGGGGCGGAGCCTATGGA
AAAACGCCAGCAACGCGGCCTTTTTACGGTTCCTGGCCTTTTGCTGGCCTTTTGCTCACATGTTCTTTCC
TGCGTTATCCCCTGATTCTGTGGATAACCGTATTACCGCCTTTGAGTGAGCTGATACCGCTCGCCGCAGC
CGAACGACCGAGCGCAGCGAGTCAGTGAGCGAGGAAGCGGAAGGCGAGAGTAGGGAACTGCCAGGCATCA
AACTAAGCAGAAGGCCCCTGACGGATGGCCTTTTTGCGTTTCTACAAACTCTTTCTGTGTTGTAAAACGA
CGGCCAGTCTTAAGCTCGGGCCCCCTGGGCGGTTCTGATAACGAGTAATCGTTAATCCGCAAATAACGTA
AAAACCCGCTTCGGCGGGTTTTTTTATGGGGGGAGTTTAGGGAAAGAGCATTTGTCAGAATATTTAAGGG
CGCCTGTCACTTTGCTTGATATATGAGAATTATTTAACCTTATAAATGAGAAAAAAGCAACGCACTTTAA
ATAAGATACGTTGCTTTTTCGATTGATGAACACCTATAATTAAACTATTCATCTATTATTTATGATTTTT
TGTATATACAATATTTCTAGTTTGTTAAAGAGAATTAAGAAAATAAATCTCGAAAATAATAAAGGGAAAA
TCAGTTTTTGATATCAAAATTATACATGTCAACGATAATACAAAATATAATACAAACTATAAGATGTTAT
CAGTATTTATTATCATTTAGAATAAATTTTGTGTCGCCCTTAATTGTGAGCGGATAACAATTACGAGCTT
CATGCACAGTGGCGTTGACTCAATATTGGCCATTAGCCATATTATTCATTGGTTATATAGCATAAATCAA
TATTGGCTATTGGCCATTGCATACGTTGTATCTATATCATAATATGTACATTTATATTGGCTCATGTCCA
ATATGACCGCCATGTTGGCATTGATTATTGACTAGTTATTAATAGTAATCAATTACGGGGTCATTAGTTC
ATAGCCCATATATGGAGTTCCGCGTTACATAACTTACGGTAAATGGCCCGCCTGGCTGACCGCCCAACGA
CCCCCGCCCATTGACGTCAATAATGACGTATGTTCCCATAGTAACGCCAATAGGGACTTTCCATTGACGT
CAATGGGTGGAGTATTTACGGTAAACTGCCCACTTGGCAGTACATCAAGTGTATCATATGCCAAGTACGC
CCCCTATTGACGTCAATGACGGTAAATGGCCCGCCTGGCATTATGCCCAGTACATGACCTTATGGGACTT
TCCTACTTGGCAGTACATCTACGTATTAGTCATCGCTATTACCATGGTGATGCGGTTTTGGCAGTACATC
AATGGGCGTGGATAGCGGTTTGACTCACGGGGATTTCCAAGTCTCCACCCCATTGACGTCAATGGGAGTT
TGTTTTGGCACCAAAATCAACGGGACTTTCCAAAATGTCGTAACAACTCCGCCCCATTGACGCAAATGGG
CGGTAGGCGTGTACGGTGGGAGGTCTATATAAGCAGAGCTCGTTTAGTGAACCGTCAGATCGCCTGGAGA
CGCCATCCACGCTGTTTTGACCTCCATAGAAGACACCGGGACCGATCCAGCCTCCGCGGCCGGGAACGGT
GCATTGGAACGCGGATTCCCCGTGCCAAGAGTGACGTAAGTACCGCCTATAGAGTCTATAGGCCCACCCC
CTTGGCTTCGTTAGAACGCGGCTACAATTAATACATAACCTTATGTATCATACACATACGATTTAGGTGA
CACTATAGAATAACATCCACTTTGCCTTTCTCTCCACAGGTGTCCACTCCCAGGTCCAACTGCACCTCGG
TTCTATCGAAAACGCGCCTGCTAGCGCCACCATGAAGACCATCATTGCCCTGAGCTACATCTTCTGCCTG
GTGTTCGCTGCGGCCGCCTCTATCTGGAAGGCCGATTTTGATGTGACAGGCCCTCACGCTCCTATCCTGG
CTATGGCTGGTGGACACGTGGAACTGCAGTGCCAGCTGTTCCCTAACATCAGCGCCGAGGACATGGAACT
GCGGTGGTACAGATGTCAACCTAGCCTGGCCGTGCACATGCACGAGCGCGGAATGGATATGGATGGCGAG
CAGAAGTGGCAGTACCGGGGCAGAACCACCTTCATGTCTGATCACGTGGCCAGAGGCAAGGCCATGGTTC
GAAGCCACAGAGTGACCACCTTCGACAACCGGACCTACTGCTGCAGATTCAAGGACGGCGTGAAGTTTGG
CGAGGCCACAGTGCAGGTTCAGGTGGCAGGACTGGGCAGAGAACCCAGAATCCAAGTGACCGATCAGCAG
GATGGCGTGCGGGCCGAATGTACAAGCGCCGGCTGTTTTCCTAAGAGCTGGGTCGAGCGGAGAGACTTCA
GAGGACAGGCTAGACCTGCCGTGACAAATCTGAGCGCCAGCGCCACAACAAGACTGTGGGCTGTTGCCAG
CAGCCTGACACTGTGGGATAGAGCCGTGGAAGGCCTGAGCTGTAGCATCTCTTCTCCACTGCTGCCCGAG
AGAAGAAAGGTGGCCGAATCTCATCTGCCCGCCACCTTTAGCAGAAGCAGCCAGTTTACCGCCTGGAAGG
CTGGCGCGCCGGAAGATCAAGTTGATCCAAGATTGATTGATGGCAAGGGCGGATCTCTGGAGGTGCTGTT
CCAGGGACCAGGCGGAAGCGGCAATCCCGGCGGCGATCTGGCCCCCCAGATGCTGCGCGAGCTGCAGGAG
ACCAATGCCGCCCTGCAGGACGTGCGCGAGCTGCTGCGCCACCGCGTGAAGGAGATCACCTTCCTGAAGA
ACACCGTGATGGAGTGCGACGCCTGCGGTATGCAGCCCTCTAGAGGCTCCGGCTCCATCATCCCAGTTGA
GGAGGAGAACCCGGACTTCTGGAACCGCGAGGCAGCCGAGGCCCTGGGTGCCGCCAAGAAGCTGCAGCCT
GCACAGACAGCCGCCAAGAACCTCATCATCTTCCTGGGCGATGGGATGGGGGTGTCTACGGTGACAGCTG
CCAGGATCCTAAAAGGGCAGAAGAAGGACAAACTGGGGCCTGAGATACCCCTGGCCATGGACCGCTTCCC
ATATGTGGCTCTGTCCAAGACATACAATGTAGACAAACATGTGCCAGACAGTGGAGCCACAGCCACGGCC
TACCTGTGCGGGGTCAAGGGCAACTTCCAGACCATTGGCTTGAGTGCAGCCGCCCGCTTTAACCAGTGCA
ACACGACACGCGGCAACGAGGTCATCTCCGTGATGAATCGGGCCAAGAAAGCAGGGAAGTCAGTGGGAGT
GGTAACCACCACACGAGTGCAGCACGCCTCGCCAGCCGGCACCTACGCCCACACGGTGAACCGCAACTGG
TACTCGGACGCCGACGTGCCTGCCTCGGCCCGCCAGGAGGGGTGCCAGGACATCGCTACGCAGCTCATCT
CCAACATGGACATTGACGTGATCCTAGGTGGAGGCCGAAAGTACATGTTTCGCATGGGAACCCCAGACCC
TGAGTACCCAGATGACTACAGCCAAGGTGGGACCAGGCTGGACGGGAAGAATCTGGTGCAGGAATGGCTG
GCGAAGCGCCAGGGTGCCCGGTATGTGTGGAACCGCACTGAGCTCATGCAGGCTTCCCTGGACCCGTCTG
TGACCCATCTCATGGGTCTCTTTGAGCCTGGAGACATGAAATACGAGATCCACCGAGACTCCACACTGGA
CCCCTCCCTGATGGAGATGACAGAGGCTGCCCTGCGCCTGCTGAGCAGGAACCCCCGCGGCTTCTTCCTC
TTCGTGGAGGGTGGTCGCATCGACCATGGTCATCATGAAAGCAGGGCTTACCGGGCACTGACTGAGACGA
TCATGTTCGACGACGCCATTGAGAGGGCGGGCCAGCTCACCAGCGAGGAGGACACGCTGAGCCTCGTCAC
TGCCGACCACTCCCACGTCTTCTCCTTCGGAGGCTACCCCCTGCGAGGGAGCTCCATCTTCGGGCTGGCC
CCTGGCAAGGCCCGGGACAGGAAGGCCTACACGGTCCTCCTATACGGAAACGGTCCAGGCTATGTGCTCA
AGGACGGCGCCCGGCCGGATGTTACCGAGAGCGAGAGCGGGAGCCCCGAGTATCGGCAGCAGTCAGCAGT
GCCCCTGGACGAAGAGACCCACGCAGGCGAGGACGTGGCGGTGTTCGCGCGCGGCCCGCAGGCGCACCTG
GTTCACGGCGTGCAGGAGCAGACCTTCATAGCGCACGTCATGGCCTTCGCCGCCTGCCTGGAGCCCTACA
CCGCCTGCGACCTGGCGCCCCCCGCCGGCACCACCGACGCCGCGCACCCGGGTGGCGGAGGACTGAACGA
CATCTTCGAGGCTCAGAAAATCGAATGGCACGAACATCACCATCACCATCACCATCACCATTAAGGCCGG
CCTGTAGTCACTGGCACAACGCGTTACCCGGTAAGCCAATCGGGTATACACGGTCGTCATACTGCAGACA
GGGTTCTTCTACTTTGCAAGATAGTCTTGAGTAGTAAAATAAATAGATAGAGAAAATCAGCCTCGACTGT
GCCTTCTAGTTGCCAGCCATCTGTTGTTTGCCCCTCCCCCGTGCCTTCCTTGACCCTGGAAGGTGCCACT
CCCACTGTCCTTTCCTAATAAAATGAGGAAATTGCATCACAACACTCAACCCTATCTCGGTCTATTCTTT
TGATTTATAAGGGATTTTGCCGATTTCGGCCTATTGGTTAAAAAATGAGCTGATTTAACAAAAATTTAAC
GCGAATTAATTCTGTGGAATGTGTGTCAGTTAGGGTGTGGAAAGTCCCCAGGCTCCCCAGCAGGCAGAAG
TATGCAAAGCATGCATCTCAATTAGTCAGCAACCAGGTGTGGAAAGTCCCCAGGCTCCCCAGCAGGCAGA
AGTATGCAAAGCATGCATCTCAATTAGTCAGCAACCATAGTCCCGCCCCTAACTCCGCCCATCCCGCCCC
TAACTCCGCCCAGTTCCGCCCATTCTCCGCCCCATGGCTGACTAATTTTTTTTATTTATGCAGAGGCCGA
GGCCGCCTCTGCCTCTGAGCTATTCCAGAAGTAGTGAGGAGGCTTTTTTGGAGGCCTAGGCTTTTGCAAA
AAGCTCCCGGGAGCTTGTATATCCATTTTCGGATCTGATCAGCACGTGTTGACAATTAATCATCGGCATA
GTATATCGGCATAGTATAATACGACAAGGTGAGGAACTAAACCATGACCGAGTACAAGCCCACGGTGCGC
CTCGCCACCCGCGACGACGTCCCCAGGGCCGTACGCACCCTCGCCGCCGCGTTCGCCGACTACCCCGCCA
CGCGCCACACCGTCGATCCGGACCGCCACATCGAGCGGGTCACCGAGCTGCAAGAACTCTTCCTCACGCG
CGTCGGGCTCGACATCGGCAAGGTGTGGGTCGCGGACGACGGCGCCGCGGTGGCGGTCTGGACCACGCCG
GAGAGCGTCGAAGCGGGGGCGGTGTTCGCCGAGATCGGCCCGCGCATGGCCGAGTTGAGCGGTTCCCGGC
TGGCCGCGCAGCAACAGATGGAAGGCCTCCTGGCGCCGCACCGGCCCAAGGAGCCCGCGTGGTTCCTGGC
CACCGTCGGCGTCTCGCCCGACCACCAGGGCAAGGGTCTGGGCAGCGCCGTCGTGCTCCCCGGAGTGGAG
GCGGCCGAGCGCGCCGGGGTGCCCGCCTTCCTGGAGACATCCGCGCCCCGCAACCTCCCCTTCTACGAGC
GGCTCGGCTTCACCGTCACCGCCGACGTCGAGGTGCCCGAAGGACCGCGCACCTGGTGCATGACCCGCAA
GCCCGGTGCCTGACACGTGCTACGAGATTTCGATTCCACCGCCGCCTTCTATGAAAGGTTGGGCTTCGGA
ATCGTTTTCCGGGACGCCGGCTGGATGATCCTCCAGCGCGGGGATCTCATGCTGGAGTTCTTCGCCCACC
CCAACTTGTTTATTGCAGCTTATAATGGTTACAAATAAAGCAATAGCATCACAAATTTCACAAATAAAGC
ATTTTTTTCACTGCATTCTAGTTGTGGTTTGTCCAAACTCATCAATGTATCTTATCATGTCTGTATACCG
TCGACCTCTAGCTAGAGCTTGGCGTAATCATGGTCATTACCAATGCTTAATCAGTGAGGCACCTATCTCA
GCGATCTGTCTATTTCGTTCATCCATAGTTGCCTGACTCCCCGTCGTGTAGATAACTACGATACGGGAGG
GCTTACCATCTGGCCCCAGCGCTGCGATGATACCGCGAGAACCACGCTCACCGGCTCCGGATTTATCAGC
AATAAACCAGCCAGCCGGAAGGGCCGAGCGCAGAAGTGGTCCTGCAACTTTATCCGCCTCCATCCAGTCT
ATTAATTGTTGCCGGGAAGCTAGAGTAAGTAGTTCGCCAGTTAATAGTTTGCGCAACGTTGTTGCCATCG
CTACAGGCATCGTGGTGTCACGCTCGTCGTTTGGTATGGCTTCATTCAGCTCCGGTTCCCAACGATCAAG
GCGAGTTACATGATCCCCCATGTTGTGCAAAAAAGCGGTTAGCTCCTTCGGTCCTCCGATCGTTGTCAGA
AGTAAGTTGGCCGCAGTGTTATCACTCATGGTTATGGCAGCACTGCATAATTCTCTTACTGTCATGCCAT
CCGTAAGATGCTTTTCTGTGACTGGTGAGTACTCAACCAAGTCATTCTGAGAATAGTGTATGCGGCGACC
GAGTTGCTCTTGCCCGGCGTCAATACGGGATAATACCGCGCCACATAGCAGAACTTTAAAAGTGCTCATC
ATTGGAAAACGTTCTTCGGGGCGAAAACTCTCAAGGATCTTACCGCTGTTGAGATCCAGTTCGATGTAAC
CCACTCGTGCACCCAACTGATCTTCAGCATCTTTTACTTTCACCAGCGTTTCTGGGTGAGCAAAAACAGG
AAGGCAAAATGCCGCAAAAAAGGGAATAAGGGCGACACGGAAATGTTGAATACTCATATTCTTCCTT
