>Addgene plasmid #157242 | pD649-HAsp-BTNL10-COMP5AP-AviTag-9xHis | depositor partial sequence | sequence record 303594 | insert (extracellular domain)
TCTATCTGGAAGGCCGATTTTGATGTGACAGGCCCTCACGCTCCTATCCTGGCTATGGCTGGTGGACACG
TGGAACTGCAGTGCCAGCTGTTCCCTAACATCAGCGCCGAGGACATGGAACTGCGGTGGTACAGATGTCA
ACCTAGCCTGGCCGTGCACATGCACGAGCGCGGAATGGATATGGATGGCGAGCAGAAGTGGCAGTACCGG
GGCAGAACCACCTTCATGTCTGATCACGTGGCCAGAGGCAAGGCCATGGTTCGAAGCCACAGAGTGACCA
CCTTCGACAACCGGACCTACTGCTGCAGATTCAAGGACGGCGTGAAGTTTGGCGAGGCCACAGTGCAGGT
TCAGGTGGCAGGACTGGGCAGAGAACCCAGAATCCAAGTGACCGATCAGCAGGATGGCGTGCGGGCCGAA
TGTACAAGCGCCGGCTGTTTTCCTAAGAGCTGGGTCGAGCGGAGAGACTTCAGAGGACAGGCTAGACCTG
CCGTGACAAATCTGAGCGCCAGCGCCACAACAAGACTGTGGGCTGTTGCCAGCAGCCTGACACTGTGGGA
TAGAGCCGTGGAAGGCCTGAGCTGTAGCATCTCTTCTCCACTGCTGCCCGAGAGAAGAAAGGTGGCCGAA
TCTCATCTGCCCGCCACCTTTAGCAGAAGCAGCCAGTTTACCGCCTGGAAGGCT
